Addgene plasmid #132270: pDONR221-LETM2
Purpose: Gateway entry clone with codon-optimized ORF sequence for subcloning into custom expression vectors
Depositing lab: RESOLUTE Consortium & Giulio Superti-Furga. Depositing organization: CeMM Research Center for Molecular Medicine. Publication: The RESOLUTE consortium: unlocking SLC transporters for drug discovery. Superti-Furga G, Lackner D, Wiedmer T, Ingles-Prieto A, Barbosa B, Girardi E, Goldmann U, Gurtl B, Klavins K, Klimek C, Lindinger S, Lineiro-Retes E, Muller AC, Onstein S, Redinger G, Reil D, Sedlyarov V, Wolf G, Crawford M, Everley R, ... Steppan CM. Nat Rev Drug Discov. 2020 Jul;19(7):429-430. doi: 10.1038/d41573-020-00056-6. PubMed 32265506.
Backbone
  Vector backbone: pDONR221
  Backbone manufacturer: Thermo Fisher Scientific
  Backbone size w/o insert (bp): 2550
  Vector type: Mammalian Expression
Growth in bacteria
  Bacterial resistance: Kanamycin, 50 μg/mL
  Growth temperature: 37°C
  Growth strain: Stbl3
  Copy number: High Copy
Gene/Insert
  Gene/Insert name: LETM2 (alt name: FLJ25409, SLC55A2)
  Species: H. sapiens (human)
  Insert size (bp): 1473
  Entrez Gene: LETM2 (a.k.a. FLJ25409)
  Cloning method: Gateway Cloning
  Sequencing primers: 5′ M13-fwd; 3′ M13-rev
Terms and licenses: Academic/Nonprofit Terms; Industry Terms
Depositor comments: For more information on the full Resolute plasmid collection, please see www.addgene.org/depositor-collections/re-solute/. Please provide your feedback on this plasmid to the RESOLUTE consortium by filling out their RESOLUTE repository feedback form: https://forms.office.com/Pages/ResponsePage.aspx?id=0e05yklzmkS7rjFGQL4N7z4feCLQvEJAmVcOCM_u885UN1JJRko0Ukg4TVQwNTZLOUxPQVJWT1NHUCQlQCN0PWcu
How to cite: pDONR221-LETM2 was a gift from RESOLUTE Consortium & Giulio Superti-Furga (Addgene plasmid # 132270 ; http://n2t.net/addgene:132270 ; RRID:Addgene_132270)
