[The description below was written by a language model from this plasmid's Addgene catalogue record and pLannotate feature annotations shown in this document.]
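Description:
pDONR221-LETM2 is a Gateway entry clone built on the pDONR221 backbone and carrying a codon-optimized open reading frame for human LETM2 (also listed as FLJ25409 and SLC55A2). It belongs to a consortium collection of solute carrier and related transporter ORFs prepared for drug-discovery research. The sequenced plasmid is 4,023 nt. It replicates in E. coli from a high-copy ColE1/pUC-type origin and is selected with kanamycin through an aminoglycoside phosphotransferase (KanR) gene.

The 1,473 bp LETM2 coding sequence sits between attL1 and attL2, the recombination sites used in the Gateway LR reaction. LR Clonase can therefore move the ORF directionally and in frame into any attR-containing destination vector, which then supplies the promoter, tags and selection appropriate to the intended host. Although the catalogue classes the plasmid under mammalian expression, the feature table shows no eukaryotic promoter or polyadenylation signal, so the entry clone is a shuttle for subcloning rather than an expression construct in its own right. Upstream of attL1, rrnB T1 and T2 terminators insulate the insert from read-through transcription in bacteria. A T7 promoter lies just beyond attL2, oriented back toward the insert, and M13 forward and reverse priming sites flank the cassette for sequence verification. The short lacI and lacZα fragments annotated near the terminators are non-functional backbone remnants. No epitope tags or reporters are annotated, and the record does not state whether the ORF retains a stop codon, which would determine its suitability for C-terminal fusions.
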