Features (pLannotate 1.2.2; 10 found; start..end, strand, type, name):
    121..213     +  CDS            lacI (fragment): lac repressor; lacI; The lac repressor binds to the lac operator to inhibit transcription in E. coli. This inhibition can be relieved by adding lactose or isopropyl-β-D-thiogalactopyranoside (IPTG).
    268..295     -  terminator     rrnB T2 terminator: transcription terminator T2 from the E. coli rrnB gene
    427..470     +  terminator     rrnB T1 terminator: Escherichia coli rrnB; transcription terminator T1 from the E. coli rrnB gene
    517..553     -  CDS            lacZα (fragment): LacZα fragment of β-galactosidase; lacZ fragment
    569..668     +  protein_bind   attL1: mutant version of attL; recombination site for the Gateway® LR reaction LR Clonase™
    674..2146    +  CDS            LETM2: LETM2_HUMAN - Experimental evidence at transcript level: Swiss-Prot protein existence level 2. From Homo sapiens (Human).
   2148..2247    -  protein_bind   attL2: mutant version of attL; recombination site for the Gateway® LR reaction LR Clonase™
   2265..2283    -  promoter       T7 promoter: promoter for bacteriophage T7 RNA polymerase
   2417..3226    +  CDS            KanR: aminoglycoside phosphotransferase; aph(3')-Ia; confers resistance to kanamycin in bacteria or G418 (Geneticin®) in eukaryotes
   3373..3961    +  rep_origin     ori: high-copy-number ColE1/pMB1/pBR322/pUC origin of replication
>Addgene plasmid #132270 | pDONR221-LETM2 | addgene full sequence | sequence record 261716 | Addgene NGS Result
CTTTCCTGCGTTATCCCCTGATTCTGTGGATAACCGTATTACCGCCTTTGAGTGAGCTGATACCGCTCGC
CGCAGCCGAACGACCGAGCGCAGCGAGTCAGTGAGCGAGGAAGCGGAAGAGCGCCCAATACGCAAACCGC
CTCTCCCCGCGCGTTGGCCGATTCATTAATGCAGCTGGCACGACAGGTTTCCCGACTGGAAAGCGGGCAG
TGAGCGCAACGCAATTAATACGCGTACCGCTAGCCAGGAAGAGTTTGTAGAAACGCAAAAAGGCCATCCG
TCAGGATGGCCTTCTGCTTAGTTTGATGCCTGGCAGTTTATGGCGGGCGTCCTGCCCGCCACCCTCCGGG
CCGTTGCTTCACAACGTTCAAATCCGCTCCCGGCGGATTTGTCCTACTCAGGAGAGCGTTCACCGACAAA
CAACAGATAAAACGAAAGGCCCAGTCTTCCGACTGAGCCTTTCGTTTTATTTGATGCCTGGCAGTTCCCT
ACTCTCGCGTTAACGCTAGCATGGATGTTTTCCCAGTCACGACGTTGTAAAACGACGGCCAGTCTTAAGC
TCGGGCCCCAAATAATGATTTTATTTTGACTGATAGTGACCTGTTCGTTGCAACACATTGATGAGCAATG
CTTTTTTATAATGCCAACTTTGTACAAAAAAGCAGGCTCCACCATGGCCTTCTATTCCTACAACTCTGTG
CTGGCAATCGCAAGGACCAGGTTCCCAAGCCACTTTGTGCACCCCACATGCAGCTCCTATTCCCCATCTT
GTGCCTTTCTGCACCTGCCCGACTCCCACCTGAACAAGACCTGCATGAAGAATTATGAGTCTAAGAAGTA
CAGCGATCCTTCCCAGCCAGGCAATACCGTGCTGCACCCAGGCACACGCCTGATCCAGAAGCTGCACACC
TCCACATGTTGGCTGCAGGAGGTGCCAGGCAAGCCTCAGCTGGAGCAGGCAACCAAGCACCCCCAGGTGA
CAAGCCCTCAGGCCACCAAGGAGACAGGCATGGAGATCAAGGAGGGCAAGCAGTCCTATCGGCAGAAGAT
CATGGACGAGCTGAAGTACTATTACAACGGCTTCTACCTGCTGTGGATCGATGCAAAGGTGGCAGCAAGG
ATGGTGTGGAGGCTGCTGCACGGACAGGTGCTGACCAGGAGAGAGAGGCGCCGGCTGCTGAGAACATGCG
TGGACTTCTTTAGGCTGGTGCCTTTCATGGTGTTTCTGATCGTGCCCTTCATGGAGTTTCTGCTGCCCGT
GTTCCTGAAGCTGTTTCCTGAGATGCTGCCAAGCACCTTCGAGAGCGAGTCCAAGAAGGAGGAGAAGCAG
AAGAAGAAGATGGCCGTGAAGCTGGAGCTGGCCAAGTTTCTGCAGGAGACCATGACAGAGATGGCCAGAA
GGAATAGAGCCAAGATGGGCGATGCCTCCACACAGCTGTCTAGCTATGTGAAGCAGGTGCAGACCGGCCA
CAAGCCCTCTACAAAGGAGATCGTGAGATTCAGCAAGCTGTTTGAGGACCAGCTGGCCCTGGAGCACCTG
GATAGGCCTCAGCTGGTGGCCCTGTGCAAGCTGCTGGAGCTGCAGACCTTCGGCACAAACAATCTGCTGA
GGTTTCAGCTGCTGATGAAGCTGAAGTCCATCAAGGCCGACGATGAGATCATCGCCAAGGAGGGCGTGAC
CGCCCTGTCTGTGAGCGAGCTGCAGGCAGCATGTAGAGCAAGGGGAATGCGCTCTCTGGGACTGACCGAG
GAGCAGCTGAGGCAGCAGCTGACAGAGTGGCAGGACCTGCACCTGAAGGAGAACGTGCCCCCTTCCCTGC
TGCTGCTGTCTCGGACCTTCTACCTGATCGATGTGAAGCCAAAGCCCATCGAGATCCCTCTGTCTGGCGA
GGCCCCAAAGACAGACATCCTGGTGGAGCTGCCTACCTTCACAGAGAGCAAGGAGAATATGGTGGATCTG
GCCCCACAGCTGAAGGGCACCAAGGACGAGGACTTCATCCAGCCACCCCCTGTGACATCCTCTCCAATCA
CCCCCTCTACACCTATCAGCCTGCCAAAGGGACCAATCACCAGCTCCGAGGAGCCCACACTGCAGGCCAA
GAGCCAGATGACCGCCCAGAACTCCAAGGCCTCTAGCAAGGGCGCCGACCCAGCTTTCTTGTACAAAGTT
GGCATTATAAGAAAGCATTGCTTATCAATTTGTTGCAACGAACAGGTCACTATCAGTCAAAATAAAATCA
TTATTTGCCATCCAGCTGATATCCCCTATAGTGAGTCGTATTACATGGTCATAGCTGTTTCCTGGCAGCT
CTGGCCCGTGTCTCAAAATCTCTGATGTTACATTGCACAAGATAAAAATATATCATCATGAACAATAAAA
CTGTCTGCTTACATAAACAGTAATACAAGGGGTGTTATGAGCCATATTCAACGGGAAACGTCGAGGCCGC
GATTAAATTCCAACATGGATGCTGATTTATATGGGTATAAATGGGCTCGCGATAATGTCGGGCAATCAGG
TGCGACAATCTATCGCTTGTATGGGAAGCCCGATGCGCCAGAGTTGTTTCTGAAACATGGCAAAGGTAGC
GTTGCCAATGATGTTACAGATGAGATGGTCAGACTAAACTGGCTGACGGAATTTATGCCTCTTCCGACCA
TCAAGCATTTTATCCGTACTCCTGATGATGCATGGTTACTCACCACTGCGATCCCCGGAAAAACAGCATT
CCAGGTATTAGAAGAATATCCTGATTCAGGTGAAAATATTGTTGATGCGCTGGCAGTGTTCCTGCGCCGG
TTGCATTCGATTCCTGTTTGTAATTGTCCTTTTAACAGCGATCGCGTATTTCGTCTCGCTCAGGCGCAAT
CACGAATGAATAACGGTTTGGTTGATGCGAGTGATTTTGATGACGAGCGTAATGGCTGGCCTGTTGAACA
AGTCTGGAAAGAAATGCATAAACTTTTGCCATTCTCACCGGATTCAGTCGTCACTCATGGTGATTTCTCA
CTTGATAACCTTATTTTTGACGAGGGGAAATTAATAGGTTGTATTGATGTTGGACGAGTCGGAATCGCAG
ACCGATACCAGGATCTTGCCATCCTATGGAACTGCCTCGGTGAGTTTTCTCCTTCATTACAGAAACGGCT
TTTTCAAAAATATGGTATTGATAATCCTGATATGAATAAATTGCAGTTTCATTTGATGCTCGATGAGTTT
TTCTAATCAGAATTGGTTAATTGGTTGTAACACTGGCAGAGCATTACGCTGACTTGACGGGACGGCGCAA
GCTCATGACCAAAATCCCTTAACGTGAGTTACGCGTCGTTCCACTGAGCGTCAGACCCCGTAGAAAAGAT
CAAAGGATCTTCTTGAGATCCTTTTTTTCTGCGCGTAATCTGCTGCTTGCAAACAAAAAAACCACCGCTA
CCAGCGGTGGTTTGTTTGCCGGATCAAGAGCTACCAACTCTTTTTCCGAAGGTAACTGGCTTCAGCAGAG
CGCAGATACCAAATACTGTTCTTCTAGTGTAGCCGTAGTTAGGCCACCACTTCAAGAACTCTGTAGCACC
GCCTACATACCTCGCTCTGCTAATCCTGTTACCAGTGGCTGCTGCCAGTGGCGATAAGTCGTGTCTTACC
GGGTTGGACTCAAGACGATAGTTACCGGATAAGGCGCAGCGGTCGGGCTGAACGGGGGGTTCGTGCACAC
AGCCCAGCTTGGAGCGAACGACCTACACCGAACTGAGATACCTACAGCGTGAGCTATGAGAAAGCGCCAC
GCTTCCCGAAGGGAGAAAGGCGGACAGGTATCCGGTAAGCGGCAGGGTCGGAACAGGAGAGCGCACGAGG
GAGCTTCCAGGGGGAAACGCCTGGTATCTTTATAGTCCTGTCGGGTTTCGCCACCTCTGACTTGAGCGTC
GATTTTTGTGATGCTCGTCAGGGGGGCGGAGCCTATGGAAAAACGCCAGCAACGCGGCCTTTTTACGGTT
CCTGGCCTTTTGCTGGCCTTTTGCTCACATGTT
