>Addgene plasmid #132270 | pDONR221-LETM2 | depositor partial sequence | sequence record 253940 | Codon-optimized ORF of LETM2
ATGGCCTTCTATTCCTACAACTCTGTGCTGGCAATCGCAAGGACCAGGTTCCCAAGCCACTTTGTGCACC
CCACATGCAGCTCCTATTCCCCATCTTGTGCCTTTCTGCACCTGCCCGACTCCCACCTGAACAAGACCTG
CATGAAGAATTATGAGTCTAAGAAGTACAGCGATCCTTCCCAGCCAGGCAATACCGTGCTGCACCCAGGC
ACACGCCTGATCCAGAAGCTGCACACCTCCACATGTTGGCTGCAGGAGGTGCCAGGCAAGCCTCAGCTGG
AGCAGGCAACCAAGCACCCCCAGGTGACAAGCCCTCAGGCCACCAAGGAGACAGGCATGGAGATCAAGGA
GGGCAAGCAGTCCTATCGGCAGAAGATCATGGACGAGCTGAAGTACTATTACAACGGCTTCTACCTGCTG
TGGATCGATGCAAAGGTGGCAGCAAGGATGGTGTGGAGGCTGCTGCACGGACAGGTGCTGACCAGGAGAG
AGAGGCGCCGGCTGCTGAGAACATGCGTGGACTTCTTTAGGCTGGTGCCTTTCATGGTGTTTCTGATCGT
GCCCTTCATGGAGTTTCTGCTGCCCGTGTTCCTGAAGCTGTTTCCTGAGATGCTGCCAAGCACCTTCGAG
AGCGAGTCCAAGAAGGAGGAGAAGCAGAAGAAGAAGATGGCCGTGAAGCTGGAGCTGGCCAAGTTTCTGC
AGGAGACCATGACAGAGATGGCCAGAAGGAATAGAGCCAAGATGGGCGATGCCTCCACACAGCTGTCTAG
CTATGTGAAGCAGGTGCAGACCGGCCACAAGCCCTCTACAAAGGAGATCGTGAGATTCAGCAAGCTGTTT
GAGGACCAGCTGGCCCTGGAGCACCTGGATAGGCCTCAGCTGGTGGCCCTGTGCAAGCTGCTGGAGCTGC
AGACCTTCGGCACAAACAATCTGCTGAGGTTTCAGCTGCTGATGAAGCTGAAGTCCATCAAGGCCGACGA
TGAGATCATCGCCAAGGAGGGCGTGACCGCCCTGTCTGTGAGCGAGCTGCAGGCAGCATGTAGAGCAAGG
GGAATGCGCTCTCTGGGACTGACCGAGGAGCAGCTGAGGCAGCAGCTGACAGAGTGGCAGGACCTGCACC
TGAAGGAGAACGTGCCCCCTTCCCTGCTGCTGCTGTCTCGGACCTTCTACCTGATCGATGTGAAGCCAAA
GCCCATCGAGATCCCTCTGTCTGGCGAGGCCCCAAAGACAGACATCCTGGTGGAGCTGCCTACCTTCACA
GAGAGCAAGGAGAATATGGTGGATCTGGCCCCACAGCTGAAGGGCACCAAGGACGAGGACTTCATCCAGC
CACCCCCTGTGACATCCTCTCCAATCACCCCCTCTACACCTATCAGCCTGCCAAAGGGACCAATCACCAG
CTCCGAGGAGCCCACACTGCAGGCCAAGAGCCAGATGACCGCCCAGAACTCCAAGGCCTCTAGCAAGGGC
GCC
